>Addgene plasmid #220101 | pGWB602-cytUnaG | addgene full sequence | sequence record 489315 | Addgene NGS Result
GGCAATGGAATCCGAGGAGGTTTCCCGATATTACCCTTTGTTGAAAAGTCTCAATAGCCCTTTGGTCTTC
TGAGACTGTATCTTTGATATTCTTGGAGTAGACGAGAGTGTCGTGCTCCACCATGTTGGCAAGCTGCTCT
AGCCAATACGCAAGCTTGGCACTGGCCGTCGTTTTACAACGTCGTGACTGGGAAAACCCTGGCGTTACCC
AACTTAATCGCCTTGCAGCACATCCCCCTTTCGCCAGCTGGCGTAATAGCGAAGAGGCCCGCACCGATCG
CCCTTCCCAACAGTTGCGCAGCCTGAATGGCGAATGCTAGAGCAGCTTGAGCTTGGATCAGATTGTCGTT
TCCCGCCTTCAGTTTAAACTATCAGTGTTTGACAGGATATATTGGCGGGTAAACCTAAGAGAAAAGAGCG
TTTATTAGAATAATCGGATATTTAAAAGGGCGTGAAAAGGTTTATCCGTTCGTCCATTTGTATGTGCATG
CCAACCACAGGGTTCCCCTCGGGATCAAAGTACTTTGATCCAACCCCTCCGCTGCTATAGTGCAGTCGGC
TTCTGACGTTCAGTGCAGCCGTCTTCTGAAAACGACATGTCGCACAAGTCCTAAGTTACGCGACAGGCTG
CCGCCCTGCCCTTTTCCTGGCGTTTTCTTGTCGCGTGTTTTAGTCGCATAAAGTAGAATACTTGCGACTA
GAACCGGAGACATTACGCCATGAACAAGAGCGCCGCCGCTGGCCTGCTGGGCTATGCCCGCGTCAGCACC
GACGACCAGGACTTGACCAACCAACGGGCCGAACTGCACGCGGCCGGCTGCACCAAGCTGTTTTCCGAGA
AGATCACCGGCACCAGGCGCGACCGCCCGGAGCTGGCCAGGATGCTTGACCACCTACGCCCTGGCGACGT
TGTGACAGTGACCAGGCTAGACCGCCTGGCCCGCAGCACCCGCGACCTACTGGACATTGCCGAGCGCATC
CAGGAGGCCGGCGCGGGCCTGCGTAGCCTGGCAGAGCCGTGGGCCGACACCACCACGCCGGCCGGCCGCA
TGGTGTTGACCGTGTTCGCCGGCATTGCCGAGTTCGAGCGTTCCCTAATCATCGACCGCACCCGGAGCGG
GCGCGAGGCCGCCAAGGCCCGAGGCGTGAAGTTTGGCCCCCGCCCTACCCTCACCCCGGCACAGATCGCG
CACGCCCGCGAGCTGATCGACCAGGAAGGCCGCACCGTGAAAGAGGCGGCTGCACTGCTTGGCGTGCATC
GCTCGACCCTGTACCGCGCACTTGAGCGCAGCGAGGAAGTGACGCCCACCGAGGCCAGGCGGCGCGGTGC
CTTCCGTGAGGACGCATTGACCGAGGCCGACGCCCTGGCGGCCGCCGAGAATGAACGCCAAGAGGAACAA
GCATGAAACCGCACCAGGACGGCCAGGACGAACCGTTTTTCATTACCGAAGAGATCGAGGCGGAGATGAT
CGCGGCCGGGTACGTGTTCGAGCCGCCCGCGCACGTCTCAACCGTGCGGCTGCATGAAATCCTGGCCGGT
TTGTCTGATGCCAAGCTGGCGGCCTGGCCGGCCAGCTTGGCCGCTGAAGAAACCGAGCGCCGCCGTCTAA
AAAGGTGATGTGTATTTGAGTAAAACAGCTTGCGTCATGCGGTCGCTGCGTATATGATGCGATGAGTAAA
TAAACAAATACGCAAGGGGAACGCATGAAGGTTATCGCTGTACTTAACCAGAAAGGCGGGTCAGGCAAGA
CGACCATCGCAACCCATCTAGCCCGCGCCCTGCAACTCGCCGGGGCCGATGTTCTGTTAGTCGATTCCGA
TCCCCAGGGCAGTGCCCGCGATTGGGCGGCCGTGCGGGAAGATCAACCGCTAACCGTTGTCGGCATCGAC
CGCCCGACGATTGACCGCGACGTGAAGGCCATCGGCCGGCGCGACTTCGTAGTGATCGACGGAGCGCCCC
AGGCGGCGGACTTGGCTGTGTCCGCGATCAAGGCAGCCGACTTCGTGCTGATTCCGGTGCAGCCAAGCCC
TTACGACATATGGGCCACCGCCGACCTGGTGGAGCTGGTTAAGCAGCGCATTGAGGTCACGGATGGAAGG
CTACAAGCGGCCTTTGTCGTGTCGCGGGCGATCAAAGGCACGCGCATCGGCGGTGAGGTTGCCGAGGCGC
TGGCCGGGTACGAGCTGCCCATTCTTGAGTCCCGTATCACGCAGCGCGTGAGCTACCCAGGCACTGCCGC
CGCCGGCACAACCGTTCTTGAATCAGAACCCGAGGGCGACGCTGCCCGCGAGGTCCAGGCGCTGGCCGCT
GAAATTAAATCAAAACTCATTTGAGTTAATGAGGTAAAGAGAAAATGAGCAAAAGCACAAACACGCTAAG
TGCCGGCCGTCCGAGCGCACGCAGCAGCAAGGCTGCAACGTTGGCCAGCCTGGCAGACACGCCAGCCATG
AAGCGGGTCAACTTTCAGTTGCCGGCGGAGGATCACACCAAGCTGAAGATGTACGCGGTACGCCAAGGCA
AGACCATTACCGAGCTGCTATCTGAATACATCGCGCAGCTACCAGAGTAAATGAGCAAATGAATAAATGA
GTAGATGAATTTTAGCGGCTAAAGGAGGCGGCATGGAAAATCAAGAACAACCAGGCACCGACGCCGTGGA
ATGCCCCATGTGTGGAGGAACGGGCGGTTGGCCAGGCGTAAGCGGCTGGGTTGTCTGCCGGCCCTGCAAT
GGCACTGGAACCCCCAAGCCCGAGGAATCGGCGTGAGCGGTCGCAAACCATCCGGCCCGGTACAAATCGG
CGCGGCGCTGGGTGATGACCTGGTGGAGAAGTTGAAGGCCGCGCAGGCCGCCCAGCGGCAACGCATCGAG
GCAGAAGCACGCCCCGGTGAATCGTGGCAAGCGGCCGCTGATCGAATCCGCAAAGAATCCCGGCAACCGC
CGGCAGCCGGTGCGCCGTCGATTAGGAAGCCGCCCAAGGGCGACGAGCAACCAGATTTTTTCGTTCCGAT
GCTCTATGACGTGGGCACCCGCGATAGTCGCAGCATCATGGACGTGGCCGTTTTCCGTCTGTCGAAGCGT
GACCGACGAGCTGGCGAGGTGATCCGCTACGAGCTTCCAGACGGGCACGTAGAGGTTTCCGCAGGGCCGG
CCGGCATGGCCAGTGTGTGGGATTACGACCTGGTACTGATGGCGGTTTCCCATCTAACCGAATCCATGAA
CCGATACCGGGAAGGGAAGGGAGACAAGCCCGGCCGCGTGTTCCGTCCACACGTTGCGGACGTACTCAAG
TTCTGCCGGCGAGCCGATGGCGGAAAGCAGAAAGACGACCTGGTAGAAACCTGCATTCGGTTAAACACCA
CGCACGTTGCCATGCAGCGTACGAAGAAGGCCAAGAACGGCCGCCTGGTGACGGTATCCGAGGGTGAAGC
CTTGATTAGCCGCTACAAGATCGTAAAGAGCGAAACCGGGCGGCCGGAGTACATCGAGATCGAGCTAGCT
GATTGGATGTACCGCGAGATCACAGAAGGCAAGAACCCGGACGTGCTGACGGTTCACCCCGATTACTTTT
TGATCGATCCCGGCATCGGCCGTTTTCTCTACCGCCTGGCACGCCGCGCCGCAGGCAAGGCAGAAGCCAG
ATGGTTGTTCAAGACGATCTACGAACGCAGTGGCAGCGCCGGAGAGTTCAAGAAGTTCTGTTTCACCGTG
CGCAAGCTGATCGGGTCAAATGACCTGCCGGAGTACGATTTGAAGGAGGAGGCGGGGCAGGCTGGCCCGA
TCCTAGTCATGCGCTACCGCAACCTGATCGAGGGCGAAGCATCCGCCGGTTCCTAATGTACGGAGCAGAT
GCTAGGGCAAATTGCCCTAGCAGGGGAAAAAGGTCGAAAAGGTCTCTTTCCTGTGGATAGCACGTACATT
GGGAACCCAAAGCCGTACATTGGGAACCGGAACCCGTACATTGGGAACCCAAAGCCGTACATTGGGAACC
GGTCACACATGTAAGTGACTGATATAAAAGAGAAAAAAGGCGATTTTTCCGCCTAAAACTCTTTAAAACT
TATTAAAACTCTTAAAACCCGCCTGGCCTGTGCATAACTGTCTGGCCAGCGCACAGCCGAAGAGCTGCAA
AAAGCGCCTACCCTTCGGTCGCTGCGCTCCCTACGCCCCGCCGCTTCGCGTCGGCCTATCGCGGCCGCTG
GCCGCTCAAAAATGGCTGGCCTACGGCCAGGCAATCTACCAGGGCGCGGACAAGCCGCGCCGTCGCCACT
CGACCGCCGGCGCCCACATCAAGGCACCCTGCCTCGCGCGTTTCGGTGATGACGGTGAAAACCTCTGACA
CATGCAGCTCCCGGAGACGGTCACAGCTTGTCTGTAAGCGGATGCCGGGAGCAGACAAGCCCGTCAGGGC
GCGTCAGCGGGTGTTGGCGGGTGTCGGGGCGCAGCCATGACCCAGTCACGTAGCGATAGCGGAGTGTATA
CTGGCTTAACTATGCGGCATCAGAGCAGATTGTACTGAGAGTGCACCATATGCGGTGTGAAATACCGCAC
AGATGCGTAAGGAGAAAATACCGCATCAGGCGCTCTTCCGCTTCCTCGCTCACTGACTCGCTGCGCTCGG
TCGTTCGGCTGCGGCGAGCGGTATCAGCTCACTCAAAGGCGGTAATACGGTTATCCACAGAATCAGGGGA
TAACGCAGGAAAGAACATGTGAGCAAAAGGCCAGCAAAAGGCCAGGAACCGTAAAAAGGCCGCGTTGCTG
GCGTTTTTCCATAGGCTCCGCCCCCCTGACGAGCATCACAAAAATCGACGCTCAAGTCAGAGGTGGCGAA
ACCCGACAGGACTATAAAGATACCAGGCGTTTCCCCCTGGAAGCTCCCTCGTGCGCTCTCCTGTTCCGAC
CCTGCCGCTTACCGGATACCTGTCCGCCTTTCTCCCTTCGGGAAGCGTGGCGCTTTCTCATAGCTCACGC
TGTAGGTATCTCAGTTCGGTGTAGGTCGTTCGCTCCAAGCTGGGCTGTGTGCACGAACCCCCCGTTCAGC
CCGACCGCTGCGCCTTATCCGGTAACTATCGTCTTGAGTCCAACCCGGTAAGACACGACTTATCGCCACT
GGCAGCAGCCACTGGTAACAGGATTAGCAGAGCGAGGTATGTAGGCGGTGCTACAGAGTTCTTGAAGTGG
TGGCCTAACTACGGCTACACTAGAAGGACAGTATTTGGTATCTGCGCTCTGCTGAAGCCAGTTACCTTCG
GAAAAAGAGTTGGTAGCTCTTGATCCGGCAAACAAACCACCGCTGGTAGCGGTGGTTTTTTTGTTTGCAA
GCAGCAGATTACGCGCAGAAAAAAAGGATCTCAAGAAGATCCTTTGATCTTTTCTACGGGGTCTGACGCT
CAGTGGAACGAAAACTCACGTTAAGGGATTTTGGTCATGCATGATATATCTCCCAATTTGTGTAGGGCTT
ATTATGCACGCTTAAAAATAATAAAAGCAGACTTGACCTGATAGTTTGGCTGTGAGCAATTATGTGCTTA
GTGCATCTAACGCTTGAGTTAAGCCGCGCCGCGAAGCGGCGTCGGCTTGAACGAATTTCTAGCTAGACAT
TATTTGCCGACTACCTTGGTGATCTCGCCTTTCACGTAGTGGACAAATTCTTCCAACTGATCTGCGCGCG
AGGCCAAGCGATCTTCTTCTTGTCCAAGATAAGCCTGTCTAGCTTCAAGTATGACGGGCTGATACTGGGC
CGGCAGGCGCTCCATTGCCCAGTCGGCAGCGACATCCTTCGGCGCGATTTTGCCGGTTACTGCGCTGTAC
CAAATGCGGGACAACGTAAGCACTACATTTCGCTCATCGCCAGCCCAGTCGGGCGGCGAGTTCCATAGCG
TTAAGGTTTCATTTAGCGCCTCAAATAGATCCTGTTCAGGAACCGGATCAAAGAGTTCCTCCGCCGCTGG
ACCTACCAAGGCAACGCTATGTTCTCTTGCTTTTGTCAGCAAGATAGCCAGATCAATGTCGATCGTGGCT
GGCTCGAAGATACCTGCAAGAATGTCATTGCGCTGCCATTCTCCAAATTGCAGTTCGCGCTTAGCTGGAT
AACGCCACGGAATGATGTCGTCGTGCACAACAATGGTGACTTCTACAGCGCGGAGAATCTCGCTCTCTCC
AGGGGAAGCCGAAGTTTCCAAAAGGTCGTTGATCAAAGCTCGCCGCGTTGTTTCATCAAGCCTTACGGTC
ACCGTAACCAGCAAATCAATATCACTGTGTGGCTTCAGGCCGCCATCCACTGCGGAGCCGTACAAATGTA
CGGCCAGCAACGTCGGTTCGAGATGGCGCTCGATGACGCCAACTACCTCTGATAGTTGAGTCGATACTTC
GGCGATCACCGCTTCCCCCATGATGTTTAACTTTGTTTTAGGGCGACTGCCCTGCTGCGTAACATCGTTG
CTGCTCCATAACATCAAACATCGACCCACGGCGTAACGCGCTTGCTGCTTGGATGCCCGAGGCATAGACT
GTACCCCAAAAAAACAGTCATAACAAGCCATGAAAACCGCCACTGCGCCGTTACCACCGCTGCGTTCGGT
CAAGGTTCTGGACCAGTTGCGTGAGCGCATACGCTACTTGCATTACAGCTTACGAACCGAACAGGCTTAT
GTCCACTGGGTTCGTGCCCGAATTGATCACAGGCAGCAACGCTCTGTCATCGTTACAATCAACATGCTAC
CCTCCGCGAGATCATCCGTGTTTCAAACCCGGCAGCTTAGTTGCCGTTCTTCCGAATAGCATCGGTAACA
TGAGCAAAGTCTGCCGCCTTACAACGGCTCTCCCGCTGACGCCGTCCCGGACTGATGGGCTGCCTGTATC
GAGTGGTGATTTTGTGCCGAGCTGCCGGTCGGGGAGCTGTTGGCTGGCTGGTGGCAGGATATATTGTGGT
GTAAACAAATTGACGCTTAGACAACTTAATAACACATTGCGGACGTTTTTAATGTACTGAATTAACGCCG
AATTAGGCTGAATTTATTTCTATTAATCTCGACGGATCAGCTTCACGCTGCCGCAAGCACTCAGGGCGCA
AGGGCTGCTAAAGGAAGCGGAACACGTAGAAAGCCAGTCCGCAGAAACGGTGCTGACCCCGGATGAATGT
CAGCTACTGGGCTATCTGGACAAGGGAAAACGCAAGCGCAAAGAGAAAGCAGGTAGCTTGCAGTGGGCTT
ACATGGCGATAGCTAGACTGGGCGGTTTTATGGACAGCAAGCGAACCGGAATTGCCAGCTGGGGCGCCCT
CTGGTAAGGTTGGGAAGCCCTGCAAAGTAAACTGGATGGCTTTCTTGCCGCCAAGGATCTGATGGCGCAG
GGGATCAAGATCATGAGCGGAGAATTAAGGGAGTCACGTTATGACCCCCGCCGATGACGCGGGACAAGCC
GTTTTACGTTTGGAACTGACAGAACCGCAACGTTGAAGGAGCCACTCAGCCGCGGGTTTCTGGAGTTTAA
TGAGCTAAGCACATACGTCAGAAACCATTATTGCGCGTTCAAAAGTCGCCTAAGGTCACTATCAGCTAGC
AAATATTTCTTGTCAAAAATGCTCCACTGACGTTCCATAAATTCCCCTCGGTATCCAATTAGAGTCTCAT
ATTCACTCTCAATCCAGATCTGATCCCGGGGGGCAATAAGATATGAGCCCAGAACGACGCCCGGCCGACA
TCCGCCGTGCCACCGAGGCGGACATGCCGGCGGTCTGCACCATCGTCAACCACTACATCGAGACAAGCAC
GGTCAACTTCCGTACCGAGCCGCAGGAACCGCAGGAGTGGACGGACGACCTCGTCCGTCTGCGGGAGCGC
TATCCCTGGCTCGTCGCCGAGGTGGACGGCGAGGTCGCCGGCATCGCCTACGCGGGCCCCTGGAAGGCAC
GCAACGCCTACGACTGGACGGCCGAGTCGACCGTGTACGTCTCCCCCCGCCACCAGCGGACGGGACTGGG
CTCCACGCTCTACACCCACCTGCTGAAGTCCCTGGAGGCACAGGGCTTCAAGAGCGTGGTCGCTGTCATC
GGGCTGCCCAACGACCCGAGCGTGCGCATGCACGAGGCGCTCGGATATGCCCCCCGCGGCATGCTGCGGG
CGGCCGGCTTCAAGCACGGGAACTGGCATGACGTGGGTTTCTGGCAGCTGGACTTCAGCCTGCCGGTACC
GCCCCGTCCGGTCCTGCCCGTCACCGAGATCTGAACGGAGTGCGCGTGGCATCGCCCGAGTTGGAGCTGG
TACGGGAACTCATCGAACTCAACTGGCATACCCGCAATGGTGAGGTGGAACCGCGGCGGATCGCGTACGA
CCGTGCCCAGGAGGGGGTACCGAGCTGGGGACGTCCCCAGCTCGAATTTCCCCGATCGTTCAAACATTTG
GCAATAAAGTTTCTTAAGATTGAATCCTGTTGCCGGTCTTGCGATGATTATCATATAATTTCTGTTGAAT
TACGTTAAGCATGTAATAATTAACATGTAATGCATGACGTTATTTATGAGATGGGTTTTTATGATTAGAG
TCCCGCAATTATACATTTAATACGCGATAGAAAACAAAATATAGCGCGCAAACTAGGATAAATTATCGCG
CGCGGTGTCATCTATGTTACTAGATCGGGAATTAATAGAAATAGGCGCGCCTAATTCAGCCTAATGTGAG
TTAGCTCACTCATTAGGCACCCCAGGCTTTACACTTTATGCTTCCGGCTCGTATGTTGTGTGGAATTGTG
AGCGGATAACAATTTCACACAGGAAACAGCTATGACATGATTACGAATTGGTTCCGGAACCAATTCCCGA
TCTAGTAACATAGATGACACCGCGCGCGATAATTTATCCTAGTTTGCGCGCTATATTTTGTTTTCTATCG
CGTATTAAATGTATAATTGCGGGACTCTAATCATAAAAACCCATCTCATAAATAACGTCATGCATTACAT
GTTAATTATTACATGCTTAACGTAATTCAACAGAAATTATATGATAATCATCGCAAGACCGGCAACAGGA
TTCAATCTTAAGAAACTTTATTGCCAAATGTTTGAACGATCGGGGAAATTCGAGCTCTAAGCGCTGTTAT
CAACCACTTTGTACAAGAAAGCTGGGTCTAGATATCCTCATTCCGTCGCCCTCCGGTAGCTGCGCACAGC
CACGACGTCTCCCATCGTAAGTGTCACGACCAGTTTACCGTCCTTTATCTCTCGGACATACGTCGTCTCC
TTGCCGTCCCACTTTTGTACGTACACCAGCTTCTCTCCCACCAAGTTCACGACAGATTTTACGCCTTTTC
TTCGATCAGAAGGAAATTCGTCGAACTCCTCCCCTAATTTGAACTTTACTTGAGTGTCAAGGAACGTAGG
AGGTCCATTCTCTATTTTCACTGTCATTTTGTCTCCGTCCTTCTGGGAGATGTACAATGTCGGCGTCGTG
GCATCCCCACCATCGCTTAATTCCTTTGGGGCTCCGATAGCTTTCAGGTATTCACCAAAATTATGGCTGT
CTGCGATCTTCCAGGTGCCAACAAATTTCTCGACCATACCAGAACCACCGGATCCACCAGAACCACCCTT
GTACAGCTCGTCCATGCCGCCGGTGGAGTGGCGGCCCTCGGCGCGTTCGTACTGTTCCACGATGGTGTAG
TCCTCGTTGTGGGAGGTGATGTCCAACTTGATGTTGACGTTGTAGGCGCCGGGCAGCTGCACGGGCTTCT
TGGCCTTGTAGGTGGTCTTGACCTCAGCGTCGTAGTGGCCGCCGTCCTTCAGCTTCAGCCTCTGCTTGAT
CTCGCCCTTCAGGGCGCCGTCCTCGGGGTACATCCGCTCGGAGGAGGCCTCCCAGCCCATGGTCTTCTTC
TGCATTACGGGGCCGTCGGAGGGGAAGTTGGTGCCGCGCAGCTTCACCTTGTAGATGAACTCGCCGTCCT
GCAGGGAGGAGTCCTGGGTCACGGTCACCACGCCGCCGTCCTCGAAGTTCATCACGCGCTCCCACTTGAA
GCCCTCGGGGAAGGACAGCTTCAAGTAGTCGGGGATGTCGGCGGGGTGCTTCACGTAGGCCTTGGAGCCG
TACATGAACTGAGGGGACAGGATGTCCCAGGCGAAGGGCAGGGGGCCACCCTTGGTCACCTTCAGCTTGG
CGGTCTGGGTGCCCTCGTAGGGGCGGCCCTCGCCCTCGCCCTCGATCTCGAACTCGTGGCCGTTCACGGA
GCCCTCCATGTGCACCTTGAAGCGCATGAACTCCTTGATGATGGCCATGTTATCCTCCTCGCCCTTGCTC
ACCATGTCGACTGAATTGGTTCCTTTAAAGCCTGCTTTTTTGTACAAACTTGTTGATAACTCTAGAAATT
GTAAATAGTAATTGTAATGTTGTTTGTTGTTTGTTGTTGTTGGTAATTGTTGTAAAAATACACTGGTGAT
TTCAGCGTGTCCTCTCCAAATGAAATGAACTTCCTTATATAGAGGAAGGGTCTTGCGAAGGATAGTGGGA
TTGTGCGTCATCCCTTACGTCAGTGGAGATATCACATCAATCCACTTGCTTTGAAGACGTGGTTGGAACG
TCTTCTTTTTCCACGATGCTCCTCGTGGGTGGGGGTCCATCTTTGGGACCACTGTCGGCAGAGGCATCTT
GAACGATAGCCTTTCCTTTATCGCAATGATGGCATTTGTAGGTGCCACCTTCCTTTTCTACTGTCCTTTT
GATGAAGTGACAGATAGCTGGGCAATGGAATCCGAGGAGGTTTCCCGATATTACCCTTTGTTGAAAAGTC
TCAATAGCCCTTTGGTCTTCTGAGACTGTATCTTTGATATTCTTGGAGTAGACGAGAGTGTCGTGCTCCA
CCATGTTCACATCAATCCACTTGCTTTGAAGACGTGGTTGGAACGTCTTCTTTTTCCACGATGCTCCTCG
TGGGTGGGGGTCCATCTTTGGGACCACTGTCGGCAGAGGCATCTTGAACGATAGCCTTTCCTT
Features (pLannotate 1.2.2; 30 found; start..end, strand, type, name):
      1..127     -  promoter       CaMV 35S promoter (enhanced) (fragment): cauliflower mosaic virus 35S promoter with a duplicated enhancer region
    160..314     +  CDS            lacZα (fragment): LacZα fragment of β-galactosidase; lacZ fragment
    380..404     +  misc_feature   RB T-DNA repeat: right border repeat from nopaline C58 T-DNA
    744..1145    +  CDS            Y4CG_SINFN (fragment): Protein inferred from homology: Swiss-Prot protein existence level 3. From Sinorhizobium fredii (strain NBRC 101917 / NGR234).
   1705..2334    +  CDS            pVS1 StaA: stability protein from the Pseudomonas plasmid pVS1 (Heeb et al., 2000)
   2763..3836    +  CDS            pVS1 RepA: replication protein from the Pseudomonas plasmid pVS1 (Heeb et al., 2000)
   3902..4096    +  rep_origin     pVS1 oriV: origin of replication for the Pseudomonas plasmid pVS1 (Heeb et al., 2000)
   4299..4338    +  CDS            rop (fragment): Rop protein, which maintains plasmids at low copy number; rop
   4440..4580    +  misc_feature   bom: basis of mobility region from pBR322
   4766..5354    -  rep_origin     ori: high-copy-number ColE1/pMB1/pBR322/pUC origin of replication
   5600..6387    -  CDS            SmR (fragment): aminoglycoside adenylyltransferase (Murphy, 1985); aadA; confers resistance to spectinomycin and streptomycin
   6398..6454    -  CDS            GmR (fragment): gentamycin acetyltransferase; aacC1; confers resistance to gentamycin
   6630..6653    -  promoter       Pc promoter (fragment): intI1 (promoter lies within the coding sequence); class 1 integron promoter
   6912..6936    +  misc_feature   LB T-DNA repeat: left border repeat from nopaline C58 T-DNA
   7033..7362    +  CDS            tnpA (fragment): TN5P_ECOLX - Also known as tnp. Experimental evidence at protein level: Swiss-Prot protein existence level 1. Mediates transposition of transposon Tn5 by a 'cut and paste' mechanism. First, the monomeric transposase binds the 19 bp inverted DNA repeats flanking the transposon. Then, dimerization of the DNA- bound transposase creates a synaptic DNA complex. After nicking of the first DNA strand, excision of the transposon proceeds through a series of intermediates. The transposase then mediates the insertion of the transposon at a new site by strand transfer. The activity of the wild- type tran
   7442..7621    +  promoter       NOS promoter: nopaline synthase promoter
   7673..8224    +  CDS            BlpR: phosphinothricin acetyltransferase; Streptomyces hygroscopicus bar; confers resistance to bialophos or phosphinothricin
   8239..8352    +  CDS            bah (fragment): BAH_STRHY - Protein inferred from homology: Swiss-Prot protein existence level 3. This protein removes the N-acetyl group from bialaphos as one of the final steps of the bialaphos biosynthetic pathway. From Streptomyces hygroscopicus.
   8384..8636    +  terminator     NOS terminator: nopaline synthase terminator and poly(A) signal
   8672..8693    +  protein_bind   CAP binding site: CAP binding activates transcription in the presence of cAMP. E. coli catabolite activator protein
   8708..8738    +  promoter       lac promoter: promoter for the E. coli lac operon
   8742..8764    +  protein_bind   lac operator (fragment): The lac repressor binds to the lac operator to inhibit transcription in E. coli. This inhibition can be relieved by adding lactose or isopropyl-β-D-thiogalactopyranoside (IPTG). lac repressor encoded by lacI
   8819..9071    -  terminator     NOS terminator: nopaline synthase terminator and poly(A) signal
   9103..9127    +  protein_bind   attB2: mutant version of attB; recombination site for the Gateway® BP reaction BP Clonase™
   9138..9557    -  CDS            UnaG: bilirubin-binding green fluorescent protein from Anguilla japonica (Kumagai et al., 2013)
   9588..10295   -  CDS            mCherry: mCherry is a basic (constitutively fluorescent) red fluorescent protein published in 2004, derived from Discosoma sp.. It is reported to be a very rapidly-maturing monomer with low acid sensitivity.
  10319..10343   -  protein_bind   attB1: mutant version of attB; recombination site for the Gateway® BP reaction BP Clonase™
  10357..10410   -  misc_feature   TMV Ω: translational enhancer from the tobacco mosaic virus 5'-leader sequence (Gallie et al., 1988)
  10432..10983   -  promoter       CaMV 35S promoter (enhanced) (fragment): cauliflower mosaic virus 35S promoter with a duplicated enhancer region
  10440..10486   -  promoter       minimal CaMV 35S promoter: minimal 35S promoter from cauliflower mosaic virus
