[The description below was written by a language model from this plasmid's Addgene catalogue record and pLannotate feature annotations shown in this document.]
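Description:
pGWB602-cytUnaG is a plant expression binary vector of about 11 kb, built on the Gateway-compatible pGWB602 backbone and intended for Agrobacterium-mediated transformation. The backbone carries two replication systems. A ColE1/pBR322-type origin with the bom mobilisation region supports propagation in E. coli, and the pVS1 oriV with its RepA replication and StaA stability proteins supports maintenance in Agrobacterium. Bacterial selection is by spectinomycin through the aadA (SmR) adenylyltransferase gene. Nopaline-type right and left border repeats define the T-DNA that is transferred into the plant genome.

Within the T-DNA there are two plant cassettes. The payload is an mCherry-UnaG fusion coding sequence flanked by attB1 and attB2 sites, which indicates it was introduced by Gateway recombination. It is driven by an enhanced CaMV 35S promoter (split across the numbering origin of the circular record) followed by the TMV Ω translational enhancer, and it ends in a NOS terminator. The second cassette places the bar gene (phosphinothricin acetyltransferase) between a NOS promoter and NOS terminator, allowing selection of transformed plants with bialaphos or phosphinothricin. Short fragments of lacZα, the lac promoter, Tn5 transposase and other genes appear to be remnants of vector construction.

UnaG is an eel-derived protein that fluoresces green only when bound to bilirubin, whereas mCherry is constitutively red. The fusion can therefore act as a bilirubin sensor, with mCherry presumably reporting expression level and location. No organelle-targeting signal is annotated, consistent with the stated cytosolic localisation. The associated study examined bilirubin distribution in plants at the subcellular and tissue levels.
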