Addgene plasmid #220101: pGWB602-cytUnaG
Purpose: For Agrobacterium-mediated transformation. Cytosol-localized mCherry-UnaG.
Depositing lab: Yutaka Kodama. Depositing organization: Utsunomiya University. Publication: Bilirubin Distribution in Plants at the Subcellular and Tissue Levels. Ishikawa K, Kodama Y. Plant Cell Physiol. 2024 Feb 27:pcae017. doi: 10.1093/pcp/pcae017. PubMed 38466577.
Backbone
  Vector backbone: pGWB602
  Vector type: Plant Expression
Growth in bacteria
  Bacterial resistance: Spectinomycin, 50 μg/mL
  Growth temperature: 37°C
  Growth strain: DH5alpha
  Copy number: Unknown
Gene/Insert
  Gene/Insert name: mCherry-UnaG
Terms and licenses: Academic/Nonprofit Terms; Industry Terms: Not Available to Industry
How to cite: pGWB602-cytUnaG was a gift from Yutaka Kodama (Addgene plasmid # 220101 ; http://n2t.net/addgene:220101 ; RRID:Addgene_220101)
